>Addgene plasmid #124042 | JPF0535a | addgene full sequence | sequence record 264228 | Addgene NGS Result
GTTACAGAGATGTTACGAACCCTGAACAGGTTGACTATTAATTGTGTCTGCTTGATGTGGACACCAGGTG
GCGCTGGACATCAGATTTGGAGAGGCAGTTGTCTAGGGAACCGGGCTCTGTGCCAGCGCAGGAGGCAGGC
TGGCTCTCCTATTCCAGGGATGCTCATCCAGGAAGGAAAGGTTGCATGCTGGACACACTAACCTTACAGC
GGTGGGCTCTATGGGGTACCTACGTAGGTACATAACTTACGGTAAATGGCCCGCCTGGCTGACCGCCCAA
CGACCCCCGCCCATTGACGTCAATAATGACGTATGTTCCCATAGTAACGCCAATAGGGACTTTCCATTGA
CGTCAATGGGTGGAGTATTTACGGTAAACTGCCCACTTGGCAGTACATCAAGTGTATCATATGCCAAGTA
CGCCCCCTATTGACGTCAATGACGGTAAATGGCCCGCCTGGCATTATGCCCAGTACATGACCTTATGGGA
CTTTCCTACTTGGCAGTACATCTACGTATTAGTCATCGCTATTACCATGGTGATGCGGTTTTGGCAGTAC
ATCAATGGGCGTGGATAGCGGTTTGACTCACGGGGATTTCCAAGTCTCCACCCCATTGACGTCAATGGGA
GTTTGTTTTGGCACCAAAATCAACGGGACTTTCCAAAATGTCGTAACAACTCCGCCCCATTGACGCAAAT
GGGCGGTAGGCGTGTACGGTGGGAGGTCTATATAAGCAGAGCTCGTTTAGTGAACCGTCAGATAGCCACC
ATGGGTAAAAAGCCTGAACTCACCGCGACGTCTGTCGAGAAGTTTCTGATCGAAAAGTTCGACAGCGTGT
CCGACCTGATGCAGCTCTCGGAGGGCGAAGAATCTCGTGCTTTCAGCTTCGATGTAGGAGGGCGTGGATA
TGTCCTGCGGGTAAATAGCTGCGCCGATGGTTTCTACAAAGATCGTTATGTTTATCGGCACTTTGCATCG
GCCGCGCTCCCGATTCCGGAAGTGCTTGACATTGGGGAATTTAGCGAGAGCCTGACCTATTGCATCTCCC
GCCGTGCACAGGGTGTCACGTTGCAAGACCTGCCTGAAACCGAACTGCCCGCTGTTCTGCAACCGGTCGC
GGAGGCCATGGATGCGATCGCTGCGGCCGATCTTAGCCAGACGAGCGGGTTCGGCCCATTCGGACCGCAA
GGAATCGGTCAATACACTACATGGCGTGATTTCATATGCGCGATTGCTGATCCCCATGTGTATCACTGGC
AAACTGTGATGGACGACACCGTCAGTGCGTCCGTCGCGCAGGCTCTCGATGAGCTGATGCTTTGGGCCGA
GGACTGCCCCGAAGTCCGGCACCTCGTGCACGCGGATTTCGGCTCCAACAATGTCCTGACGGACAATGGC
CGCATAACAGCGGTCATTGACTGGAGCGAGGCGATGTTCGGGGATTCCCAATACGAGGTCGCCAACATCT
TCTTCTGGAGGCCGTGGTTGGCTTGTATGGAGCAGCAGACGCGCTACTTCGAGCGGAGGCATCCGGAGCT
TGCAGGATCGCCGCGGCTCCGGGCGTATATGCTCCGCATTGGTCTTGACCAACTCTATCAGAGCTTGGTT
GACGGCAATTTCGATGATGCAGCTTGGGCGCAGGGTCGATGCGACGCAATCGTCCGATCCGGAGCCGGGA
CTGTCGGGCGTACACAAATCGCCCGCAGAAGCGCGGCCGTCTGGACCGATGGCTGTGTAGAAGTACTCGC
CGATAGTGGAAACCGACGCCCCAGCACTCGTCCGAGGGCAAAGGAATAACTCGAGCGACGCCTCGACTGT
GCCTTCTAGTTGCCAGCCATCTGTTGTTTGCCCCTCCCCCGTGCCTTCCTTGACCCTGGAAGGTGCCACT
CCCACTGTCCTTTCCTAATAAAATGAGGAAATTGCATCGCATTGTCTGAGTAGGTGTCATTCTATTCTGG
GGGGTGGGGTGGGGCAGGACAGCAAGGGGGAGGATTGGGAAGACAATAGCAGGCATGCTGGGGATGCGGT
GGGCTCTATGAGTATCGATACTAGTTAAAAGTTTTGTTACTTTATAGAAGAAATTTTGAGTTTTTGTTTT
TTTTTAATAAATAAATAAACATAAATAAATTGTTTGTTGAATTTATTATTAGTATGTAAGTGTAAATATA
ATAAAACTTAATATCTATTCAAATTAATAAATAAACCTCGATATACAGACCGATAAAACACATGCGTCAA
TTTTACGCATGATTATCTTTAACGTACGTCACAATATGATTATCTTTCTAGGGTTAATCTAGTATACGCG
TATGCGGCCGCTTAATTAATCCAGCTTTTGTTCCCTTTAGTGAGGGTTAATTCCGAGCGGCCGCGTGTTA
CAACCAATTAACCAATTCTGATTAGAAAAACTCATCGAGCATCAAATGAAACTGCAATTTATTCATATCA
GGATTATCAATACCATATTTTTGAAAAAGCCGTTTCTGTAATGAAGGAGAAAACTCACCGAGGCAGTTCC
ATAGGATGGCAAGATCCTGGTATCGGTCTGCGATTCCGACTCGTCCAACATCAATACAACCTATTAATTT
CCCCTCGTCAAAAATAAGGTTATCAAGTGAGAAATCACCATGAGTGACGACTGAATCCGGTGAGAATGGC
AAAAGCTTATGCATTTCTTTCCAGACTTGTTCAACAGGCCAGCCATTACGCTCGTCATCAAAATCACTCG
CATCAACCAAACCGTTATTCATTCGTGATTGCGCCTGAGCGAGGCGAAATACGCGATCGCTGTTAAAAGG
ACAATTACAAACAGGAATCGAATGCAACCGGCGCAGGAACACTGCCAGCGCATCAACAATATTTTCACCT
GAATCAGGATATTCTTCTAATACCTGGAATGCTGTTTTCCCGGGGATCGCAGTGGTGAGTAACCATGCAT
CATCAGGAGTACGGATAAAATGCTTGATGGTCGGAAGAGGCATAAATTCCGTCAGCCAGTTTAGTCTGAC
CATCTCATCTGTAACATCATTGGCAACGCTACCTTTGCCATGTTTCAGAAACAACTCTGGCGCATCGGGC
TTCCCATACAATCGATAGATTGTCGCACCTGATTGCCCGACATTATCGCGAGCCCATTTATACCCATATA
AATCAGCATCCATGTTGGAATTTAATCGCGGCCTGGAGCAAGACGTTTCCCGTTGAATATGGCTCATAAC
ACCCCTTGTATTACTGTTTATGTAAGCAGACAGTTTTATTGTTCATGATGATATATTTTTATCTTGTGCA
ATGTAACATCAGAGATTTTGAGACACAACGTGGCTTTGTTGAATAAATCGAACTTTTGCTGAGTTGAAGG
ATCAGTCATGACCAAAATCCCTTAACGTGAGTTTTCGTTCCACTGAGCGTCAGACCCCGTAGAAAAGATC
AAAGGATCTTCTTGAGATCCTTTTTTTCTGCGCGTAATCTGCTGCTTGCAAACAAAAAAACCACCGCTAC
CAGCGGTGGTTTGTTTGCCGGATCAAGAGCTACCAACTCTTTTTCCGAAGGTAACTGGCTTCAGCAGAGC
GCAGATACCAAATACTGTTCTTCTAGTGTAGCCGTAGTTAGGCCACCACTTCAAGAACTCTGTAGCACCG
CCTACATACCTCGCTCTGCTAATCCTGTTACCAGTGGCTGCTGCCAGTGGCGATAAGTCGTGTCTTACCG
GGTTGGACTCAAGACGATAGTTACCGGATAAGGCGCAGCGGTCGGGCTGAACGGGGGGTTCGTGCACACA
GCCCAGCTTGGAGCGAACGACCTACACCGAACTGAGATACCTACAGCGTGAGCTATGAGAAAGCGCCACG
CTTCCCGAAGGGAGAAAGGCGGACAGGTATCCGGTAAGCGGCAGGGTCGGAACAGGAGAGCGCACGAGGG
AGCTTCCAGGGGGAAACGCCTGGTATCTTTATAGTCCTGTCGGGTTTCGCCACCTCTGACTTGAGCGTCG
ATTTTTGTGATGCTCGTCAGGGGGGCGGAGCCTATGGAAAAACGCCAGCAACGCGGCCTTTTTACGGTTC
CTGGCCTTTTGCTGGCCTTTTGCTCACATGTTCTTTCCTGCGTTATCCCCTGATTCTGTGGATAACCGTG
CGGCCGCCAATTAATACGACTCACTATAGGGCGAATTGGGGCGCGCCATTCTAGATTAACCCTAGAAAGA
TAGTCTGCGTAAAATTGACGCATGCATTCTTGAAATATTGCTCTCTCTTTCTAAATAGCGCGAATCCGTC
GCTGTGCATTTAGGACATCTCAGTCGCCGCTTGGAGCTCCCGTGAGGCGTGCTTGTCAATGCGGTAAGTG
TCACTGATTTTGAACTATAACGACCGCGTGAGTCAAAATGACGCATGATTATCTTTTACGTGACTTTTAA
GATTTAACTCATACGATAATTATATTGTTATTTCATGTTCTACTTACGTGATAACTTATTATATATATAT
TTTCTTGTTATAGATATCAACTAGAATGCTAGCATGGGCCCAGATCTCCATGGGCCCTGAATTCGCATCT
AGACTGAACTGGCCGATAATTGCAGACGAGGAGCATCGCCCTTCCCCGGCCCTCAGGTAAGAGGACCAAA
TACCGTAGCCGTTTCCAATTTCAGTCCTTTAGCGCCACCTGGTGCTAACTACTCTATCACGCTTTTATCC
AATAACTACCTTTGTAAATTTCCTTTCAAAAGTTCTGGCCGGGCGCGGTGGCAACGGTGCCCGTCAGTGG
GCAGAGCGCACATCGCCCACAGTCCCCGAGAAGTTGGGGGGAGGGGTCGGCAATTGAACCGGTGCCTAGA
GAAGGTGGCGCGGGGTAAACTGGGAAAGTGATGTCGTGTACTGGCTCCGCCTTTTTCCCGAGGGTGGGGG
AGAACCGTATATAAGTGCAGTAGTCGCCGTGAACGTTCTTTTTCGCAACGGGTTTGCCGCCAGAACACAG
GTAAGTGCCGTGTGTGGTTCCCGCGGGCCTGGCCTCTTTACGGGTTATGGCCCTTGCGTGCCTTGAATTA
CTTCCACCTGGCTGCAGTACGTGATTCTTGATCCCGAGCTTCGGGTTGGAAGTGGGTGGGAGAGTTCGAG
GCCTTGCGCTTAAGGAGCCCCTTCGCCTCGTGCTTGAGTTGAGGCCTGGCCTGGGCGCTGGGGCCGCCGC
GTGCGAATCTGGTGGCACCTTCGCGCCTGTCTCGCTGCTTTCGATAAGTCTCTAGCCATTTAAAATTTTT
GATGACCTGCTGCGACGCTTTTTTTCTGGCAAGATAGTCTTGTAAATGCGGGCCAAGATCTGCACACTGG
TATTTCGGTTTTTGGGGCCGCGGGCGGCGACGGGGCCCGTGCGTCCCAGCGCACATGTTCGGCGAGGCGG
GGCCTGCGAGCGCGGCCACCGAGAATCGGACGGGGGTAGTCTCAAGCTGGCCGGCCTGCTCTGGTGCCTG
GCCTCGCGCCGCCGTGTATCGCCCCGCCCTGGGCGGCAAGGCTGGCCCGGTCGGCACCAGTTGCGTGAGC
GGAAAGATGGCCGCTTCCCGGCCCTGCTGCAGGGAGCTCAAAATGGAGGACGCGGCGCTCGGGAGAGCGG
GCGGGTGAGTCACCCACACAAAGGAAAAGGGCCTTTCCGTCCTCAGCCGTCGCTTCATGTGACTCCACGG
AGTACCGGGCGCCGTCCAGGCACCTCGATTAGTTCTCGCGCTTTTGGAGTACGTCGTCTTTAGGTTGGGG
GGAGGGGTTTTATGCGATGGAGTTTCCCCACACTGAGTGGGTGGAGACTGAAGTTAGGCCAGCTTGGCAC
TTGATGTAATTCTCCTTGGAATTTGCCCTTTTTGAGTTTGGATCTTGGTTCATTCTCAAGCCTCAGACAG
TGGTTCAAAGTTTTTTTCTTCCATTTCAGGTGTCGTGAGCTAGCCACTATGTCTAGACTGGACAAGAGCA
AAGTCATAAACTCTGCTCTGGAATTACTCAATGGAGTCGGTATCGAAGGCCTGACGACAAGGAAACTCGC
TCAAAAGCTGGGAGTTGAGCAGCCTACCCTGTACTGGCACGTGAAGAACAAGCGGGCCCTGCTCGATGCC
CTGCCAATCGAGATGCTGGACAGGCATCATACCCACTCCTGCCCCCTGGAAGGCGAGTCATGGCAAGACT
TTCTGCGGAACAACGCCAAGTCATACCGCTGTGCTCTCCTCTCACATCGCGACGGGGCTAAAGTGCATCT
CGGCACCCGCCCAACAGAGAAACAGTACGAAACCCTGGAAAATCAGCTCGCGTTCCTGTGTCAGCAAGGC
TTCTCCCTGGAGAACGCACTGTACGCTCTGTCCGCCGTGGGCCACTTTACACTGGGCTGCGTATTGGAGG
AACAGGAGCATCAAGTAGCAAAAGAGGAAAGAGAGACACCTACCACCGATTCTATGCCCCCACTTCTGAA
ACAAGCAATTGAGCTGTTCGACCGGCAGGGAGCCGAACCTGCCTTCCTTTTCGGCCTGGAACTAATCATA
TGTGGCCTGGAGAAACAGCTAAAGTGCGAAAGCGGCGGGCCGACCGACGCCCTTGACGATTTTGACTTAG
ACATGCTCCCAGCCGATGCCCTTGACGACTTTGACCTTGATATGCTGCCTGCTGACGCTCTTGACGATTT
TGACCTTGACATGCTCCCCGGGGGATCCGGAAGCGGAGCTACTAACTTCAGCCTGCTGAAGCAGGCTGGT
GACGTGGAGGAGAACCCTGGACCTCCCAAGAAGAAGAGGAAGGTGGAGGACGCCGGATCCGCTGAAGGTT
CTGTTGCTAGACAACCAGACTTGTTGACTTGTGACGACGAACCAATCCACATCCCAGGTGCTATCCAACC
ACACGGTTTGTTGTTGGCTTTGGCTGCTGACATGACTATCGTTGCTGGTTCTGACAACTTGCCAGAATTG
ACTGGTTTGGCTATCGGTGCTTTGATCGGTAGATCTGCTGCTGACGTTTTCGACTCTGAAACTCACAACA
GATTGACTATCGCTTTGGCTGAACCAGGTGCTGCTGTTGGTGCTCCAATCACTGTTGGTTTCACTATGAG
AAAGGACGCTGGTTTCATCGGTTCTTGGCACAGACACGACCAATTGATCTTCTTGGAATTGGAACCACCA
CAAAGAGATGTTGCTGAACCACAAGCTTTCTTCAGAAGAACTAACTCTGCTATCAGAAGATTGCAAGCTG
CTGAAACTTTGGAATCTGCTTGTGCTGCTGCTGCTCAAGAAGTTAGAAAGATCACTGGTTTCGACAGAGT
TATGATCTACAGATTCGCTTCTGACTTCTCTGGTGAAGTTATCGCTGAAGACAGATGTGCTGAAGTTGAA
TCTAAGTTGGGTTTGCACTACCCAGCTTCTACTGTTCCAGCTCAAGCTAGAAGATTGTACACTATCAACC
CAGTTAGAATCATCCCAGACATCAACTACAGACCAGTTCCAGTTACTCCAGACTTGAACCCAGTTACTGG
TAGACCAATCGACTTGTCTTTCGCTATCTTGAGATCTGTTTCTCCAGTTCACTTGGAATTCATGAGAAAC
ATCGGTATGCACGGTACTATGTCTATCTCTATCTTGAGAGGTGAAAGATTGTGGGGTTTGATCGTTTGTC
ACCACAGAACTCCATACTACGTTGACTTGGACGGTAGACAAGCTTGTGAATTGGTTGCTCAAGTTTTGGC
TTGGCAAATCGGTGTTATGGAAGAATAACTCGAGTGGCCGACGCCTCGACTGTGCCTTCTAGTTGCCAGC
CATCTGTTGTTTGCCCCTCCCCCGTGCCTTCCTTGACCCTGGAAGGTGCCACTCCCACTGTCCTTTCCTA
ATAAAATGAGGAAATTGCATCGCATTGTCTGAGTAGGTGTCATTCTATTCTGGGGGGTGGGGTGGTGCAG
GACAGCAAGGGGGAGGATTGGGAAGACAATAGCAGGCATGCTGGGGATGCGGTGGGCTCTATGGGCTGCC
AAACCAGATGTCAACACAGCTACGGTCTGCCGCTTCAGGTCCATTTACGGAAGCCGCAATCCTGCACTAT
GACCACCAGGGGGAGCGCTAGGCCCATCCCTGCACAGGTAGCTATTTTTAGAGGTTGCTTCTAGCCTGGA
GGAAGAAACGAAAGAAATAAAAGACTATGATACTTTTTTTTTTTAACCGGACCAACTTATAAATTATTTG
TAAGTCCAATAAAAACGGTGCCCGTCAGTGGGCAGAGCGCACATCGCCCACAGTCCCCGAGAAGTTGGGG
GGAGGGGTCGGCAATTGAACCGGTGCCTAGAGAAGGTGGCGCGGGGTAAACTGGGAAAGTGATGTCGTGT
ACTGGCTCCGCCTTTTTCCCGAGGGTGGGGGAGAACCGTATATAAGTGCAGTAGTCGCCGTGAACGTTCT
TTTTCGCAACGGGTTTGCCGCCAGAACACAGGTAAGTGCCGTGTGTGGTTCCCGCGGGCCTGGCCTCTTT
ACGGGTTATGGCCCTTGCGTGCCTTGAATTACTTCCACCTGGCTGCAGTACGTGATTCTTGATCCCGAGC
TTCGGGTTGGAAGTGGGTGGGAGAGTTCGAGGCCTTGCGCTTAAGGAGCCCCTTCGCCTCGTGCTTGAGT
TGAGGCCTGGCCTGGGCGCTGGGGCCGCCGCGTGCGAATCTGGTGGCACCTTCGCGCCTGTCTCGCTGCT
TTCGATAAGTCTCTAGCCATTTAAAATTTTTGATGACCTGCTGCGACGCTTTTTTTCTGGCAAGATAGTC
TTGTAAATGCGGGCCAAGATCTGCACACTGGTATTTCGGTTTTTGGGGCCGCGGGCGGCGACGGGGCCCG
TGCGTCCCAGCGCACATGTTCGGCGAGGCGGGGCCTGCGAGCGCGGCCACCGAGAATCGGACGGGGGTAG
TCTCAAGCTGGCCGGCCTGCTCTGGTGCCTGGCCTCGCGCCGCCGTGTATCGCCCCGCCCTGGGCGGCAA
GGCTGGCCCGGTCGGCACCAGTTGCGTGAGCGGAAAGATGGCCGCTTCCCGGCCCTGCTGCAGGGAGCTC
AAAATGGAGGACGCGGCGCTCGGGAGAGCGGGCGGGTGAGTCACCCACACAAAGGAAAAGGGCCTTTCCG
TCCTCAGCCGTCGCTTCATGTGACTCCACGGAGTACCGGGCGCCGTCCAGGCACCTCGATTAGTTCTCGC
GCTTTTGGAGTACGTCGTCTTTAGGTTGGGGGGAGGGGTTTTATGCGATGGAGTTTCCCCACACTGAGTG
GGTGGAGACTGAAGTTAGGCCAGCTTGGCACTTGATGTAATTCTCCTTGGAATTTGCCCTTTTTGAGTTT
GGATCTTGGTTCATTCTCAAGCCTCAGACAGTGGTTCAAAGTTTTTTTCTTCCATTTCAGGTGTCGTGAG
CTAGCCACTATGGACGTCCCAAAGAAGAAGAGAAAGGTAGGCAGCGACAAGAAGTATTCTATCGGACTGG
CCATCGGGACTAATAGCGTCGGGTGGGCCGTGATCACTGACGAGTACAAGGTGCCCTCTAAGAAGTTCAA
GGTGCTCGGGAACACCGACCGGCATTCCATCAAGAAAAATCTGATCGGAGCTCTCCTCTTTGATTCAGGG
GAAACTGCTGAAGCAACCCGCCTCAAGCGGACTGCTAGACGGCGGTACACCAGGAGGAAGAACCGGATTT
GTTACCTTCAAGAGATATTCTCCAACGAAATGGCAAAGGTCGACGACAGCTTCTTCCATAGGCTGGAAGA
ATCATTCCTCGTGGAAGAGGATAAGAAGCATGAACGGCATCCCATCTTCGGTAATATCGTCGACGAGGTG
GCCTATCACGAGAAATACCCAACCATCTACCATCTTCGCAAAAAGCTGGTGGACTCAACCGACAAGGCAG
ACCTCCGGCTTATCTACCTGGCCCTGGCCCACATGATCAAGTTCAGAGGCCACTTCCTGATCGAGGGCGA
CCTCAATCCTGACAATAGCGATGTGGATAAACTGTTCATCCAGCTGGTGCAGACTTACAACCAGCTCTTT
GAAGAGAACCCCATCAATGCAAGCGGAGTCGATGCCAAGGCCATTCTGTCAGCCCGGCTGTCAAAGAGCC
GCAGACTTGAGAATCTTATCGCTCAGCTGCCGGGTGAAAAGAAAAATGGACTGTTCGGGAACCTGATTGC
TCTTTCACTTGGGCTGACTCCCAATTTCAAGTCTAATTTCGACCTGGCAGAGGATGCCAAGCTGCAACTG
TCCAAGGACACCTATGATGACGATCTCGACAACCTCCTGGCCCAGATCGGTGACCAATACGCCGACCTTT
TCCTTGCTGCTAAGAATCTTTCTGACGCCATCCTGCTGTCTGACATTCTCCGCGTGAACACTGAAATCAC
CAAGGCCCCTCTTTCAGCTTCAATGATTAAGCGGTATGATGAGCACCACCAGGACCTGACCCTGCTTAAG
GCACTCGTCCGGCAGCAGCTTCCGGAGAAGTACAAGGAAATCTTCTTTGACCAGTCAAAGAATGGATACG
CCGGCTACATCGACGGAGGTGCCTCCCAAGAGGAATTTTATAAGTTTATCAAACCTATCCTTGAGAAGAT
GGACGGCACCGAAGAGCTCCTCGTGAAACTGAATCGGGAGGATCTGCTGCGGAAGCAGCGCACTTTCGAC
AATGGGAGCATTCCCCACCAGATCCATCTTGGGGAGCTTCACGCCATCCTTCGGCGCCAAGAGGACTTCT
ACCCCTTTCTTAAGGACAACAGGGAGAAGATTGAGAAAATTCTCACTTTCCGCATCCCCTACTACGTGGG
ACCCCTCGCCAGAGGAAATAGCCGGTTTGCTTGGATGACCAGAAAGTCAGAAGAAACTATCACTCCCTGG
AACTTCGAAGAGGTGGTGGACAAGGGAGCCAGCGCTCAGTCATTCATCGAACGGATGACTAACTTCGATA
AGAACCTCCCCAATGAGAAGGTCCTGCCGAAACATTCCCTGCTCTACGAGTACTTTACCGTGTACAACGA
GCTGACCAAGGTGAAATATGTCACCGAAGGGATGAGGAAGCCCGCATTCCTGTCAGGCGAACAAAAGAAG
GCAATTGTGGACCTTCTGTTCAAGACCAATAGAAAGGTGACCGTGAAGCAGCTGAAGGAGGACTATTTCA
AGAAAATTGAATGCTTCGACTCTGTGGAGATTAGCGGGGTCGAAGATCGGTTCAACGCAAGCCTGGGTAC
CTACCATGATCTGCTTAAGATCATCAAGGACAAGGATTTTCTGGACAATGAGGAGAAAGAGGACATCCTT
GAGGACATTGTCCTGACTCTCACTCTGTTCGAGGACCGGGAAATGATCGAGGAGAGGCTTAAGACCTACG
CCCATCTGTTCGACGATAAAGTGATGAAGCAACTTAAACGGAGAAGATATACCGGATGGGGACGCCTTAG
CCGCAAACTCATCAACGGAATCCGGGACAAACAGAGCGGAAAGACCATTCTTGATTTCCTTAAGAGCGAC
GGATTCGCTAATCGCAACTTCATGCAACTTATCCATGATGATTCCCTGACCTTTAAGGAGGACATCCAGA
AGGCCCAAGTGTCTGGACAAGGTGACTCACTGCACGAGCATATCGCAAATCTGGCTGGTTCACCCGCTAT
TAAGAAGGGTATTCTCCAGACCGTGAAAGTCGTGGACGAGCTGGTCAAGGTGATGGGTCGCCATAAACCA
GAGAACATTGTCATCGAGATGGCCAGGGAAAACCAGACTACCCAGAAGGGACAGAAGAACAGCAGGGAGC
GGATGAAAAGAATTGAGGAAGGGATTAAGGAGCTCGGGTCACAGATCCTTAAAGAGCACCCGGTGGAAAA
CACCCAGCTTCAGAATGAGAAGCTCTATCTGTACTACCTTCAAAATGGACGCGATATGTATGTGGACCAA
GAGCTTGATATCAACAGGCTCTCAGACTACGACGTGGACGCCATCGTCCCTCAGAGCTTCCTCAAAGACG
ACTCAATTGACAATAAGGTGCTGACTCGCTCAGACAAGAACCGGGGAAAGTCAGATAACGTGCCCTCAGA
GGAAGTCGTGAAAAAGATGAAGAACTATTGGCGCCAGCTTCTGAACGCAAAGCTGATCACTCAGCGGAAG
TTCGACAATCTCACTAAGGCTGAGAGGGGCGGACTGAGCGAACTGGACAAAGCAGGATTCATTAAACGGC
AACTTGTGGAGACTCGGCAGATTACTAAACATGTAGCCCAAATCCTTGACTCACGCATGAATACCAAGTA
CGACGAAAACGACAAACTTATCCGCGAGGTGAAGGTGATTACCCTGAAGTCCAAGCTGGTCAGCGATTTC
AGAAAGGACTTTCAATTCTACAAAGTGCGGGAGATCAATAACTATCATCATGCTCATGACGCATATCTGA
ATGCCGTGGTGGGAACCGCCCTGATCAAGAAGTACCCAAAGCTGGAAAGCGAGTTCGTGTACGGAGACTA
CAAGGTCTACGACGTGCGCAAGATGATTGCCAAATCTGAGCAGGAGATCGGAAAGGCCACCGCAAAGTAC
TTCTTCTACAGCAACATCATGAATTTCTTCAAGACCGAAATCACCCTTGCAAACGGTGAGATCCGGAAGA
GGCCGCTCATCGAGACTAATGGGGAGACTGGCGAAATCGTGTGGGACAAGGGCAGAGATTTCGCTACCGT
GCGCAAAGTGCTTTCTATGCCTCAAGTGAACATCGTGAAGAAAACCGAGGTGCAAACCGGAGGCTTTTCT
AAGGAATCAATCCTCCCCAAGCGCAACTCCGACAAGCTCATTGCAAGGAAGAAGGATTGGGACCCTAAGA
AGTACGGCGGATTCGATTCACCAACTGTGGCTTATTCTGTCCTGGTCGTGGCTAAGGTGGAAAAAGGAAA
GTCTAAGAAGCTCAAGAGCGTGAAGGAACTGCTGGGTATCACCATTATGGAGCGCAGCTCCTTCGAGAAG
AACCCAATTGACTTTCTCGAAGCCAAAGGTTACAAGGAAGTCAAGAAGGACCTTATCATCAAGCTCCCAA
AGTATAGCCTGTTCGAACTGGAGAATGGGCGGAAGCGGATGCTCGCCTCCGCTGGCGAACTTCAGAAGGG
TAATGAGCTGGCTCTCCCCTCCAAGTACGTGAATTTCCTCTACCTTGCAAGCCATTACGAGAAGCTGAAG
GGGAGCCCCGAGGACAACGAGCAAAAGCAACTGTTTGTGGAGCAGCATAAGCATTATCTGGACGAGATCA
TTGAGCAGATTTCCGAGTTTTCTAAACGCGTCATTCTCGCTGATGCCAACCTCGATAAAGTCCTTAGCGC
ATACAATAAGCACAGAGACAAACCAATTCGGGAGCAGGCTGAGAATATCATCCACCTGTTCACCCTCACC
AATCTTGGTGCCCCTGCCGCATTCAAGTACTTCGACACCACCATCGACCGGAAACGCTATACCTCCACCA
AAGAAGTGCTGGACGCCACCCTCATCCACCAGAGCATCACCGGACTTTACGAAACTCGGATTGACCTCTC
ACAGCTCGGAGGGGATGAGGGAGCTCCCAAGAAAAAGCGCAAGGTAGGTTCTAGCGAGCTGATTAAGGAG
AACATGCACATGAAGCTGTACATGGAGGGCACCGTGGACAACCATCACTTCAAGTGCACATCCGAGGGCG
AAGGCAAGCCCTACGAGGGCACCCAGACCATGAGAATCAAGGTGGTCGAGGGCGGCCCTCTCCCCTTCGC
CTTCGACATCCTGGCTACTAGCTTCCTCTACGGCAGCAAGACCTTCATCAACCACACCCAGGGCATCCCC
GACTTCTTCAAGCAGTCCTTCCCTGAGGGCTTCACATGGGAGAGAGTCACCACATACGAAGACGGGGGCG
TGCTGACCGCTACCCAGGACACCAGCCTCCAGGACGGCTGCCTCATCTACAACGTCAAGATCAGAGGGGT
GAACTTCACATCCAACGGCCCTGTGATGCAGAAGAAAACACTCGGCTGGGAGGCCTTCACCGAAACGCTG
TACCCCGCTGACGGCGGCCTGGAAGGCAGAAACGACATGGCCCTGAAGCTCGTGGGCGGGAGCCATCTGA
TCGCAAACATCAAGACCACATATAGATCCAAGAAACCCGCTAAGAACCTCAAGATGCCTGGCGTCTACTA
TGTGGACTACAGACTGGAAAGAATCAAGGAGGCCAACAACGAAACCTACGTCGAGCAGCACGAGGTGGCA
GTGGCCAGATACTGCGACCTCCCTAGCAAACTGGGGCACAAGCTTAATGGATCCGGAAGCGGAGCTACTA
ACTTCAGCCTGCTGAAGCAGGCTGGTGACGTGGAGGAGAACCCTGGACCTCCCAAGAAGAAGAGGAAGGT
GGAGGACGCCGGATCCAGCGAGCTGATTAAGGAGAACATGCACATGAAGCTGTACATGGAGGGCACCGTG
GACAACCATCACTTCAAGTGCACATCCGAGGGCGAAGGCAAGCCCTACGAGGGCACCCAGACCATGAGAA
TCAAGGTGGTCGAGGGCGGCCCTCTCCCCTTCGCCTTCGACATCCTGGCTACTAGCTTCCTCTACGGCAG
CAAGACCTTCATCAACCACACCCAGGGCATCCCCGACTTCTTCAAGCAGTCCTTCCCTGAGGGCTTCACA
TGGGAGAGAGTCACCACATACGAAGACGGGGGCGTGCTGACCGCTACCCAGGACACCAGCCTCCAGGACG
GCTGCCTCATCTACAACGTCAAGATCAGAGGGGTGAACTTCACATCCAACGGCCCTGTGATGCAGAAGAA
AACACTCGGCTGGGAGGCCTTCACCGAAACGCTGTACCCCGCTGACGGCGGCCTGGAAGGCAGAAACGAC
ATGGCCCTGAAGCTCGTGGGCGGGAGCCATCTGATCGCAAACATCAAGACCACATATAGATCCAAGAAAC
CCGCTAAGAACCTCAAGATGCCTGGCGTCTACTATGTGGACTACAGACTGGAAAGAATCAAGGAGGCCAA
CAACGAAACCTACGTCGAGCAGCACGAGGTGGCAGTGGCCAGATACTGCGACCTCCCTAGCAAACTGGGG
CACAAGCTTAATTAACTCGAGTGGCGATCCAGACATGATAAGATACATTGATGAGTTTGGACAAACCACA
ACTAGAATGCAGTGAAAAAAATGCTTTATTTGTGAAATTTGTGATGCTATTGCTTTATTTGTAACCATTA
TAAGCTGCAATAAACGCTGGATGCACACACTGGCTTAAGATGACAACGACTAGAGATCTATGTGAGGATC
CTAACTCGAGATCGAGCTGGTTCTGTATGGGCACAGACAACCTAAACGACTAGAGATCTATGTGAGGATC
CTAACTCGAGATCGAGCTGGGTAGACTACCCATGAGTCACAATGATCGAATTCGAGTTGGCGCGCCTGTC
ATTCTAAATCTCTCTTTCAGCCTAAAGCTTTTTCCCCGTATCCCCCCAGGTGTCTGCAGGCTCAAAGAGC
AGCGAGAAGCGTTCAGAGGAAAGCGATCCCGTGCCACCTTCCCCGTGCCCGGGCTGTCCCCGCACGCTGC
CGGCTCGGGGATGCGGGGGGAGCGCCGGACCGGAGCGGAGCCCCGGGCGGCTCGCTGCTGCCCCCTAGCG
GGGGAGGGACGTAATTACATCCCTGGGGGCTTTGGGAGGGGGCTGTCCCCGTGAGCTCCCAGGCGCGCCT
GTCATTCTAAATCTCTCTTTCAGCCTAAAGCTTTTTCCCCGTATCCCCCCAGGTGTCTGCAGGCTCAAAG
AGCAGCGAGAAGCGTTCAGAGGAAAGCGATCCCGTGCCACCTTCCCCGTGCCCGGGCTGTCCCCGCACGC
TGCCGGCTCGGGGATGCGGGGGGAGCGCCGGACCGGAGCGGAGCCCCGGGCGGCTCGCTGCTGCCCCCTA
GCGGGGGAGGGACGTAATTACATCCCTGGGGGCTTTGGGGGGGGGCTGTCCCCGTGAGCTCAATAAAAGA
GCCCACAACGGATCCGACGCGCCATCTCTAGGCCCGCGCCGGCCCCCTCGCACGGACTTGTGGGAGAAGC
TCGGCTACTCCCCTGCCCCGGTTAATTTGCATATAATATTTCCTAGTAACTATAGAGGCTTAATGTGCGA
TAAAAGACAGATAATCTGTTCTTTTTAATACTAGCTACATTTTACATGATAGGCTTGGATTTCTATAACT
TCGTATAGCATACATTATACGAAGTTATAAACAGCACAAAAGGAAACTCACCCTAACTGTAAAGTAATTG
TGTGTTTTGAGACTATAAGTATCCCTTGGAGAACCACCTTGTTTGTACGTTCTCTATCACTGATAGTTTA
AGAGCTAAGCTGGAAACAGCATAGCAAGTTTAAATAAGGCTAGTCCGTTATCAACTTGAAAAAGTGGCAC
CGAGTCGGTGCTTTTTTTGCTGAAGTGAATAAAGCTCCACACAGTCGATCGAATTCGAGTTGGCGCGCCT
GTCATTCTAAATCTCTCTTTCAGCCTAAAGCTTTTTCCCCGTATCCCCCCAGGTGTCTGCAGGCTCAAAG
AGCAGCGAGAAGCGTTCAGAGGAAAGCGATCCCGTGCCACCTTCCCCGTGCCCGGGCTGTCCCCGCACGC
TGCCGGCTCGGGGATGCGGGGGGAGCGCCGGACCGGAGCGGAGCCCCGGGCGGCTCGCTGCTGCCCCCTA
GCGGGGGAGGGACGTAATTACATCCCTGGGGGCTTTGGGAGGGGGCTGTCCCCGTGAGCTCCCAGGCGCG
CCTGTCATTCTAAATCTCTCTTTCAGCCTAAAGCTTTTTCCCCGTATCCCCCCAGGTGTCTGCAGGCTCA
AAGAGCAGCGAGAAGCGTTCAGAGGAAAGCGATCCCGTGCCACCTTCCCCGTGCCCGGGCTGTCCCCGCA
CGCTGCCGGCTCGGGGATGCGGGGGGAGCGCCGGACCGGAGCGGAGCCCCGGGCGGCTCGCTGCTGCCCC
CTAGCGGGGGAGGGACGTAATTACATCCCTGGGGGCTTTGGGGGGGGGCTGTCCCCGTGAGCTCAATAAA
AGAGCCCACAACGGCCCTTTCGTCTTCACTCGAGTTTACTCCCTATCAGTGATAGAGAACGTATGAAGAG
TTTACTCCCTATCAGTGATAGAGAACGTATGCAGACTTTACTCCCTATCAGTGATAGAGAACGTATAAGG
AGTTTACTCCCTATCAGTGATAGAGAACGTATGACCAGTTTACTCCCTATCAGTGATAGAGAACGTATCT
ACAGTTTACTCCCTATCAGTGATAGAGAACGTATATCCAGTTTACTCCCTATCAGTGATAGAGAACGTAT
GTCGAGGTAGGCGTGTACGGTGGGCGCCTATAAAAGCAGAGCTCGTTTAGTGAACCGTCAGATCGCCTGG
AGCAATTCCACAACACTTTTGTCTTATACTTACGCGTCTGCAGGATATCAAGCTTGCGGTACCGCGGGCC
CGGGATCTATGCCCAAGAAGAAGAGGAAGGTGGAGGACGCCGGTTCTGTGAGCGTGATCAAGCCCGAGAT
GAAGATCAAGCTGTGCATGAGGGGCACCGTGAACGGCCACAACTTCGTGATCGAGGGCGAGGGCAAGGGC
AACCCCTACGAGGGCACCCAGATCCTGGACCTGAACGTGACCGAGGGCGCCCCCCTGCCCTTCGCCTACG
ACATCCTGACCACCGTGTTCCAGTACGGCAACAGGGCCTTCACCAAGTACCCCGCCGACATCCAGGACTA
CTTCAAGCAGACCTTCCCCGAGGGCTACCACTGGGAGAGGAGCATGACCTACGAGGACCAGGGCATCTGC
ACCGCCACCAGCAACATCAGCATGAGGGGCGACTGCTTCTTCTACGACATCAGGTTCGACGGCACCAACT
TCCCCCCCAACGGCCCCGTGATGCAGAAGAAGACCCTGAAGTGGGAGCCCAGCACCGAGAAGATGTACGT
GGAGGACGGCGTGCTGAAGGGCGACGTGAACATGAGGCTGCTGCTGGAGGGCGGCGGCCACTACAGGTGC
GACTTCAAGACCACCTACAAGGCCAAGAAGGAGGTGAGGCTGCCCGACGCCCACAAGATCGACCACAGGA
TCGAGATCCTGAAGCACGACAAGGACTACAACAAGGTGAAGCTGTACGAGAACGCCGTGGCCAGGTACTC
CATGCTGCCCAGCCAGGCCGGATCCTAACTCGAGGATCCAGACATGATAAGATACATTGATGAGTTTGGA
CAAACCACAACTAGAATGCAGTGAAAAAAATGCTTTATTTGTGAAATTTGTGATGCTATTGCTTTATTTG
TAACCATTATAAGCTGCAATAAACGCTGAGCA
Features (pLannotate 1.2.2; 27 found; start..end, strand, type, name):
    239..539     +  enhancer       CMV enhancer: human cytomegalovirus immediate early enhancer
    540..743     +  promoter       CMV promoter: human cytomegalovirus (CMV) immediate early promoter
    777..1798    +  CDS            HygR (fragment): aminoglycoside phosphotransferase from E. coli; aph(4)-Ia; confers resistance to hygromycin
   1817..2024    +  polyA_signal   bGH poly(A) signal: bovine growth hormone polyadenylation signal
   2344..2362    -  promoter       T3 promoter: promoter for bacteriophage T3 RNA polymerase
   2402..3217    -  CDS            KanR: aminoglycoside phosphotransferase; aph(3')-Ia; confers resistance to kanamycin in bacteria or G418 (Geneticin®) in eukaryotes
   3442..4030    +  rep_origin     ori: high-copy-number ColE1/pMB1/pBR322/pUC origin of replication
   4142..4160    +  promoter       T7 promoter: promoter for bacteriophage T7 RNA polymerase
   4745..5918    +  promoter       EF-1α promoter: strong constitutive promoter for human elongation factor EF-1α
   5929..6626    +  CDS            rtTA3 (fragment): reverse tetracycline transactivator 3 activates expression from Tet-responsive promoters in the presence of doxycycline
   6556..6666    +  CDS            VP48: 3 tandem repeats of the minimal activation domain of herpes simplex virus VP16 (Cheng et al., 2013)
   6781..7725    +  CDS            iRFP713: iRFP713 is a basic (constitutively fluorescent) near ir fluorescent protein published in 2011, derived from Rhodopseudomonas palustris. It has low acid sensitivity. It requires the cofactor biliverdin for fluorescence.
   7750..7861    +  polyA_signal   bGH poly(A) signal: bovine growth hormone polyadenylation signal
   8206..9379    +  promoter       EF-1α promoter: strong constitutive promoter for human elongation factor EF-1α
   9426..13526   +  CDS            cas9: CAS9_STRP1 - Also known as csn1 From Streptococcus pyogenes serotype M1.
  13563..14258   +  CDS            TagBFP: TagBFP is a basic (constitutively fluorescent) blue fluorescent protein published in 2008, derived from Entacmaea quadricolor. It is reported to be a very rapidly-maturing monomer with very low acid sensitivity.
  14367..15065   +  CDS            TagBFP: monomeric blue fluorescent protein mammalian codon-optimized
  15076..15205   -  polyA_signal   SV40 poly(A) signal: SV40 polyadenylation signal
  15951..15969   +  LTR            5' LTR (truncated) (fragment): truncated long terminal repeat from Moloney murine sarcoma virus
  16165..16198   +  protein_bind   loxP: Cre-mediated recombination occurs in the 8-bp core sequence (GCATACAT). Cre recombinase
  16286..16306   -  promoter       tight TRE promoter (fragment): Tet-responsive promoter PTight, consisting of seven tet operator sequences followed by the minimal CMV promoter
  16324..16391   +  misc_RNA       tracrRNA (fragment): trans-activating CRISPR RNA for the Streptococcus pyogenes CRISPR/Cas9 system
  17004..17022   +  LTR            5' LTR (truncated) (fragment): truncated long terminal repeat from Moloney murine sarcoma virus
  17042..17391   +  promoter       TRE3GV promoter: 3rd-generation Tet-responsive promoter that can be activated by binding of Tet-On® 3G, optimized for retroviral and lentiviral vectors
  17417..17437   +  misc_feature   MCS (fragment): multiple cloning site
  17478..18149   +  CDS            hmAzami-Green: humanized monomeric Azami-Green fluorescent protein mammalian codon-optimized
  18165..18294   -  polyA_signal   SV40 poly(A) signal: SV40 polyadenylation signal
