[The description below was written by a language model from this plasmid's Addgene catalogue record and pLannotate feature annotations shown in this document.]
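Description:
JPF0535a is an 18.3 kb mammalian expression plasmid assembled with a modular mammalian cloning toolkit into the PiggyBac destination backbone MTK0_043, so the multi-gene payload is intended for transposase-mediated integration into a host cell genome. It is propagated in E. coli through a high-copy ColE1/pUC-type origin with kanamycin selection. The feature table also shows a CMV enhancer/promoter-driven hygromycin resistance cassette with a bGH polyadenylation signal, which would allow selection of stably integrated mammalian cells. The PiggyBac terminal repeats themselves were not picked up by the automated annotation.

The payload is a synthetic circuit of four transcription units. The first uses an EF-1α promoter to express the Tet-On 3G reverse tetracycline transactivator (annotated as rtTA3 with a VP16-derived activation domain) linked by P2A to the near-infrared reporter iRFP713. The second EF-1α promoter drives catalytically dead S. pyogenes Cas9 fused to TagBFP, followed by P2A and a second free TagBFP, ending in an SV40 polyadenylation signal. A mouse U6 unit, named in the insert but not annotated, expresses an sgRNA directed at the TRE promoter. The short TRE-matching fragment next to the tracrRNA scaffold in the table corresponds to its spacer. The final unit places NLS-tagged monomeric Azami-Green under a third-generation Tet-responsive promoter. The record names a rabbit globin polyA for this unit, whereas the annotation calls an SV40 signal.

Together these parts set doxycycline-dependent activation of the green reporter against dCas9/sgRNA binding to the same promoter, with iRFP713 and TagBFP reporting the levels of each regulator. The depositor notes it was used for circuit characterisation data in the toolkit publication. The short LTR, loxP and MCS hits are probably incidental matches.
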