Addgene plasmid #124042: JPF0535a
Purpose: Encodes pEF1a driving expression of TET3G P2A iRFP713, pEF1a expressing spdCas9 fused to tagBFP P2A tagBFP, and an sgRNA targeting pTRE expressing mAzamiGreen in a PiggyBac destination vector
Depositing lab: Hana El-Samad. Depositing organization: University of California, San Francisco (UCSF). Publication: A Toolkit for Rapid Modular Construction of Biological Circuits in Mammalian Cells. Fonseca JP, Bonny AR, Kumar GR, Ng AH, Town J, Wu QC, Aslankoohi E, Chen SY, Dods G, Harrigan P, Osimiri LC, Kistler AL, El-Samad H. ACS Synth Biol. 2019 Nov 15;8(11):2593-2606. doi: 10.1021/acssynbio.9b00322. Epub 2019 Nov 5. PubMed 31686495.
Backbone
  Vector backbone: MTK0_043
  Vector type: Mammalian Expression
Growth in bacteria
  Bacterial resistance: Kanamycin, 50 μg/mL
  Growth temperature: 37°C
  Growth strain: DH5alpha
  Copy number: Unknown
Gene/Insert
  Gene/Insert name: PB_pEF1a-tet3G-P2A-iRFP713_pEF1a-spdCAS9::tagBFP-P2A-tagBFP-SV40PA_mu6-sgTRE_pTRE-NLS::mAzamiGreen-rgPA
  Species: Synthetic
  Cloning method: Restriction Enzyme; 5′ cloning site unknown (unknown if destroyed); 3′ cloning site unknown (unknown if destroyed)
Terms and licenses: Academic/Nonprofit Terms; Industry Terms: Not Available to Industry
Depositor comments: Plasmid used to generate Fig .4c,d Please visit https://www.biorxiv.org/content/10.1101/506188v2 for BioRxiv preprint
How to cite: JPF0535a was a gift from Hana El-Samad (Addgene plasmid # 124042 ; http://n2t.net/addgene:124042 ; RRID:Addgene_124042)
